Addgene plasmid #44004: pCoofy28
Purpose: (Empty Backbone)
Depositing lab: Sabine Suppmann. Depositing organization: Max Planck Institute of Biochemistry. Publication: A new method to customize protein expression vectors for fast, efficient and background free parallel cloning. Scholz J, Besir H, Strasser C, Suppmann S. BMC Biotechnol. 2013 Feb 14;13(1):12. 10.1186/1472-6750-13-12 PubMed 23410102.
Backbone
  Vector backbone: pFastBac
  Backbone manufacturer: Life Technologies
  Backbone size (bp): 5880
  Modifications to backbone: insertion of Llp-ccdB
  Vector type: Insect Expression
  Promoter: PPH
  Tag / fusion protein: His6-GST (N terminal on backbone)
Growth in bacteria
  Bacterial resistance: Ampicillin, 100 μg/mL
  Growth temperature: 37°C
  Growth strain: DB3.1
  Growth instructions: ccdB Survival cells are NOT suitable for the unmodified plasmid containing the ccdB gene. The plasmid is provided in the recommended DB3.1 strain.
  Copy number: High Copy
Gene/Insert
  Cloning method: Ligation Independent Cloning
  Sequencing primers: 5′ 5' GTATATAGCATGGCCTTTG 3'; 3′ 5`TGTTTCAGGTTCAGGGGGAGGTGT 3`
Terms and licenses: Academic/Nonprofit Terms; Industry Terms: Not Available to Industry
Depositor comments: Test each preparation of the plasmid by transforming it into non-resistant cells (ex. DH5a) to ensure negative selection by ccdB kills all the transformed cells as expected.
How to cite: pCoofy28 was a gift from Sabine Suppmann (Addgene plasmid # 44004 ; http://n2t.net/addgene:44004 ; RRID:Addgene_44004)
