[The description below was written by a language model from this plasmid's Addgene catalogue record and pLannotate feature annotations shown in this document.]
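Description:
pCoofy28 is an empty insect-cell expression backbone derived from pFastBac, about 5.9 kb, built as a baculovirus donor (transfer) plasmid for parallel, ligation-independent cloning. In E. coli it replicates from a high-copy ColE1/pUC-type origin and is selected with ampicillin through the bla gene. An f1 origin is also present. Because it carries the gyrase poison ccdB, the unmodified vector has to be maintained in a ccdB-tolerant strain, and the record specifies DB3.1.

The expression cassette lies between the Tn7R and Tn7L ends of a mini-Tn7 element, alongside a gentamicin resistance gene driven by the Pc integron promoter. In pFastBac-type systems this arrangement lets the whole segment transpose into a baculovirus shuttle genome (bacmid), with gentamicin marking the transposed cassette. Within the element, the Autographa californica polyhedrin promoter drives an N-terminal His6 tag followed by Schistosoma japonicum glutathione S-transferase. Downstream comes the ccdB cassette, and the unit ends with an SV40 polyadenylation signal. A gene of interest is cloned so that it replaces ccdB and fuses in frame to His6-GST. Plasmids that retain the toxin kill standard cloning strains, giving essentially background-free negative selection for recombinants. The depositor notes that this killing should be verified for each plasmid preparation. The record does not annotate a protease cleavage site between the tag and the insertion point.

The construct is intended for producing His6-GST-tagged recombinant proteins in insect cells, where both tags allow affinity purification. The two sequence records, a depositor-derived one and a long-read result, differ by 19 nt in length but yield the same feature set in the same order.
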