Features (pLannotate 1.2.2; 18 found; start..end, strand, type, name):
      2..456     +  rep_origin     f1 ori (sequence partly withheld): f1 bacteriophage origin of replication; arrow indicates direction of (+) strand synthesis
    482..586     +  promoter       AmpR promoter: bla
    587..1447    +  CDS            AmpR: β-lactamase; bla; confers resistance to ampicillin, carbenicillin, and related antibiotics
   1618..2206    +  rep_origin     ori: high-copy-number ColE1/pMB1/pBR322/pUC origin of replication
   2392..2443    -  misc_feature   bom (fragment): basis of mobility region from pBR322
   2511..2735    -  mobile_element Tn7R: mini-Tn7 element (right end of the Tn7 transposon) Tn7
   2802..3335    -  CDS            GmR: gentamycin acetyltransferase; aacC1; confers resistance to gentamycin
   3505..3533    -  promoter       Pc promoter: intI1 (promoter lies within the coding sequence); class 1 integron promoter
   3511..3858    -  CDS            YPR2_ECOLX (fragment): Protein predicted: Swiss-Prot protein existence level 4. From Escherichia coli.
   3885..3976    +  promoter       polyhedrin promoter: polh from Autographa californica; promoter for the baculovirus polyhedrin gene
   4037..4054    +  CDS            7xHis (fragment): 6xHis affinity tag
   4073..4726    +  CDS            GST26_SCHJA: Experimental evidence at protein level: Swiss-Prot protein existence level 1. GST isoenzymes appear to play a central role in the parasite detoxification system. Other functions are also suspected including a role in increasing the solubility of haematin in the parasite gut. From Schistosoma japonicum (Blood fluke).
   4795..4826    -  misc_feature   MCS (fragment): pBluescript multiple cloning site
   4888..5190    +  CDS            ccdB: CcdB, a bacterial toxin that poisons DNA gyrase; ccdB; Plasmids containing the ccdB gene cannot be propagated in standard E. coli strains.
   5245..5328    +  CDS            large T antigen (fragment): large T antigen from SV40 (simian virus 40)
   5351..5485    +  polyA_signal   SV40 poly(A) signal: SV40 polyadenylation signal
   5514..5679    -  mobile_element Tn7L: mini-Tn7 element (left end of the Tn7 transposon) Tn7
   5842..5858    +  CDS            lacZα (fragment): LacZα fragment of β-galactosidase; lacZ fragment
>Addgene plasmid #44004 | pCoofy28 | addgene full sequence | sequence record 459991 | Addgene Long Read Sequencing Result
G
[124 nt withheld, positions 2-125]
C
[91 nt withheld, positions 127-217]
A
[49 nt withheld, positions 219-267]
CCTTTGACGTTGGAGTCCACGTTCTT
[37 nt withheld, positions 294-330]
ACCCTATCTCGGTCTATTCTTTTGATTTATAAGGGATTTTGCCGATTTCGGCCTATTGGTTAAAAAATGA
GCTGATTTAACAAAAATTTAACGCGAATTTTAACAAAATATTAACGCTTACAATTTAGGTGGCACTTTTC
GGGGAAATGTGCGCGGAACCCCTATTTGTTTATTTTTCTAAATACATTCAAATATGTATCCGCTCATGAG
ACAATAACCCTGATAAATGCTTCAATAATATTGAAAAAGGAAGAGTATGAGTATTCAACATTTCCGTGTC
GCCCTTATTCCCTTTTTTGCGGCATTTTGCCTTCCTGTTTTTGCTCACCCAGAAACGCTGGTGAAAGTAA
AAGATGCTGAAGATCAGTTGGGTGCACGAGTGGGTTACATCGAACTGGATCTCAACAGCGGTAAGATCCT
TGAGAGTTTTCGCCCCGAAGAACGTTTTCCAATGATGAGCACTTTTAAAGTTCTGCTATGTGGCGCGGTA
TTATCCCGTATTGACGCCGGGCAAGAGCAACTCGGTCGCCGCATACACTATTCTCAGAATGACTTGGTTG
AGTACTCACCAGTCACAGAAAAGCATCTTACGGATGGCATGACAGTAAGAGAATTATGCAGTGCTGCCAT
AACCATGAGTGATAACACTGCGGCCAACTTACTTCTGACAACGATCGGAGGACCGAAGGAGCTAACCGCT
TTTTTGCACAACATGGGGGATCATGTAACTCGCCTTGATCGTTGGGAACCGGAGCTGAATGAAGCCATAC
CAAACGACGAGCGTGACACCACGATGCCTGTAGCAATGGCAACAACGTTGCGCAAACTATTAACTGGCGA
ACTACTTACTCTAGCTTCCCGGCAACAATTAATAGACTGGATGGAGGCGGATAAAGTTGCAGGACCACTT
CTGCGCTCGGCCCTTCCGGCTGGCTGGTTTATTGCTGATAAATCTGGAGCCGGTGAGCGTGGGTCTCGCG
GTATCATTGCAGCACTGGGGCCAGATGGTAAGCCCTCCCGTATCGTAGTTATCTACACGACGGGGAGTCA
GGCAACTATGGATGAACGAAATAGACAGATCGCTGAGATAGGTGCCTCACTGATTAAGCATTGGTAACTG
TCAGACCAAGTTTACTCATATATACTTTAGATTGATTTAAAACTTCATTTTTAATTTAAAAGGATCTAGG
TGAAGATCCTTTTTGATAATCTCATGACCAAAATCCCTTAACGTGAGTTTTCGTTCCACTGAGCGTCAGA
CCCCGTAGAAAAGATCAAAGGATCTTCTTGAGATCCTTTTTTTCTGCGCGTAATCTGCTGCTTGCAAACA
AAAAAACCACCGCTACCAGCGGTGGTTTGTTTGCCGGATCAAGAGCTACCAACTCTTTTTCCGAAGGTAA
CTGGCTTCAGCAGAGCGCAGATACCAAATACTGTTCTTCTAGTGTAGCCGTAGTTAGGCCACCACTTCAA
GAACTCTGTAGCACCGCCTACATACCTCGCTCTGCTAATCCTGTTACCAGTGGCTGCTGCCAGTGGCGAT
AAGTCGTGTCTTACCGGGTTGGACTCAAGACGATAGTTACCGGATAAGGCGCAGCGGTCGGGCTGAACGG
GGGGTTCGTGCACACAGCCCAGCTTGGAGCGAACGACCTACACCGAACTGAGATACCTACAGCGTGAGCT
ATGAGAAAGCGCCACGCTTCCCGAAGGGAGAAAGGCGGACAGGTATCCGGTAAGCGGCAGGGTCGGAACA
GGAGAGCGCACGAGGGAGCTTCCAGGGGGAAACGCCTGGTATCTTTATAGTCCTGTCGGGTTTCGCCACC
TCTGACTTGAGCGTCGATTTTTGTGATGCTCGTCAGGGGGGCGGAGCCTATGGAAAAACGCCAGCAACGC
GGCCTTTTTACGGTTCCTGGCCTTTTGCTGGCCTTTTGCTCACATGTTCTTTCCTGCGTTATCCCCTGAT
TCTGTGGATAACCGTATTACCGCCTTTGAGTGAGCTGATACCGCTCGCCGCAGCCGAACGACCGAGCGCA
GCGAGTCAGTGAGCGAGGAAGCGGAAGAGCGCCTGATGCGGTATTTTCTCCTTACGCATCTGTGCGGTAT
TTCACACCGCATAGACCAGCCGCGTAACCTGGCAAAATCGGTTACGGTTGAGTAATAAATGGATGCCCTG
CGTAAGCGGGTGTGGGCGGACAATAAAGTCTTAAACTGAACAAAATAGATCTAAACTATGACAATAAAGT
CTTAAACTAGACAGAATAGTTGTAAACTGAAATCAGTCCAGTTATGCTGTGAAAAAGCATACTGGACTTT
TGTTATGGCTAAAGCAAACTCTTCATTTTCTGAAGTGCAAATTGCCCGTCGTATTAAAGAGGGGCGTGGC
CAAGGGCATGGTAAAGACTATATTCGCGGCGTTGTGACAATTTACCGAACAACTCCGCGGCCGGGAAGCC
GATCTCGGCTTGAACGAATTGTTAGGTGGCGGTACTTGGGTCGATATCAAAGTGCATCACTTCTTCCCGT
ATGCCCAACTTTGTATAGAGAGCCACTGCGGGATCGTCACCGTAATCTGCTTGCACGTAGATCACATAAG
CACCAAGCGCGTTGGCCTCATGCTTGAGGAGATTGATGAGCGCGGTGGCAATGCCCTGCCTCCGGTGCTC
GCCGGAGACTGCGAGATCATAGATATAGATCTCACTACGCGGCTGCTCAAACTTGGGCAGAACGTAAGCC
GCGAGAGCGCCAACAACCGCTTCTTGGTCGAAGGCAGCAAGCGCGATGAATGTCTTACTACGGAGCAAGT
TCCCGAGGTAATCGGAGTCCGGCTGATGTTGGGAGTAGGTGGCTACGTCTCCGAACTCACGACCGAAAAG
ATCAAGAGCAGCCCGCATGGATTTGACTTGGTCAGGGCCGAGCCTACATGTGCGAATGATGCCCATACTT
GAGCCACCTAACTTTGTTTTAGGGCGACTGCCCTGCTGCGTAACATCGTTGCTGCTCCATAACATCAAAC
ATCGACCCACGGCGTAACGCGCTTGCTGCTTGGATGCCCGAGGCATAGACTGTACAAAAAAACAGTCATA
ACAAGCCATGAAAACCGCCACTGCGCCGTTACCACCGCTGCGTTCGGTCAAGGTTCTGGACCAGTTGCGT
GAGCGCATACGCTACTTGCATTACAGTTTACGAACCGAACAGGCTTATGTCAACTGGGTTCGTGCCTTCA
TCCGTTTCCACGGTGTGCGTCACCCGGCAACCTTGGGCAGCAGCGAAGTCGAGGCATTTCTGTCCTGGCT
GGCGAACGAGCGCAAGGTTTCGGTCTCCACGCATCGTCAGGCATTGGCGGCCTTGCTGTTCTTCTACGGC
AAGGTGCTGTGCACGGATCTGCCCTGGCTTCAGGAGATCGGAAGACCTCGGCCGTCGCGGCGCTTGCCGG
TGGTGCTGACCCCGGATGAAGTGGTTCGCATCCTCGGTTTTCTGGAAGGCGAGCATCGTTTGTTCGCCCA
GGACTCTAGCTATAGTTCTAGTGGTTGGCTACGTATACTCCGGAATATTAATAGATCATGGAGATAATTA
AAATGATAACCATCTCGCAAATAAATAAGTATTTTACTGTTTTCGTAACAGTTTTGTAATAAAAAAACCT
ATAAATATTCCGGATTATTCATACCGTCCCACCATCGGGCGCGGATCTCGGTCCGAAACCATGAAACATC
ACCATCACCATCACAACACTAGTAGCAATTCCATGTCCCCTATACTAGGTTATTGGAAAATTAAGGGCCT
TGTGCAACCCACTCGACTTCTTTTGGAATATCTTGAAGAAAAATATGAAGAGCATTTGTATGAGCGCGAT
GAAGGTGATAAATGGCGAAACAAAAAGTTTGAATTGGGTTTGGAGTTTCCCAATCTTCCTTATTATATTG
ATGGTGATGTTAAATTAACACAGTCTATGGCCATCATACGTTATATAGCTGACAAGCACAACATGTTGGG
TGGTTGTCCAAAAGAGCGTGCAGAGATTTCAATGCTTGAAGGAGCGGTTTTGGATATTAGATACGGTGTT
TCGAGAATTGCATATAGTAAAGACTTTGAAACTCTCAAAGTTGATTTTCTTAGCAAGCTACCTGAAATGC
TGAAAATGTTCGAAGATCGTTTATGTCATAAAACATATTTAAATGGTGATCATGTAACCCATCCTGACTT
CATGTTGTATGACGCTCTTGATGTTGTTTTATACATGGACCCAATGTGCCTGGATGCGTTCCCAAAATTA
GTTTGTTTTAAAAAACGTATTGAAGCTATCCCACAAATTGATAAGTACTTGAAATCCAGCAAGTATATAG
CATGGCCTTTGCAGGGCTGGCAAGCCACGTTTGGTGGTGGCGACCATCCTCCAAAATCGGATCTGGAAGT
TCTGTTCCAGGGGCCCATGGACTAATGAGGTACCGGATCCGAATTCGAGCTCCGTCGACAAGCTTGATAT
CGAATTCCTGCAGCCCAAACTGCAGTTGACAACATAAAAACTTTGTGTTATACTTGTAACGTAAGGAGGT
AATGATTCAGTTTAAGGTTTACACCTATAAAAGAGAGAGCCGTTATCGTCTGTTTGTGGATGTACAGAGT
GATATTATTGACACGCCCGGGCGACGGATGGTGATCCCCCTGGCCAGTGCACGTCTGCTGTCAGATAAAG
TCTCCCGTGAACTTTACCCGGTGGTGCATATCGGGGATGAAAGCTGGCGCATGATGACCACCGATATGGC
CAGTGTGCCGGTCTCCGTTATCGGGGAAGAAGTGGCTGATCTCAGCCACCGCGAAAATGACATCAAAAAC
GCCATTAACCTGATGTTCTGGGGAATATAAGCTTGCGGCCGCACTCGAGGCATGCGGTACCAAGCTTGTC
GAGAAGTACTAGAGGATCATAATCAGCCATACCACATTTGTAGAGGTTTTACTTGCTTTAAAAAACCTCC
CACACCTCCCCCTGAACCTGAAACATAAAATGAATGCAATTGTTGTTGTTAACTTGTTTATTGCAGCTTA
TAATGGTTACAAATAAAGCAATAGCATCACAAATTTCACAAATAAAGCATTTTTTTCACTGCATTCTAGT
TGTGGTTTGTCCAAACTCATCAATGTATCTTATCATGTCTGGATCTGATCACTGCTTGAGCCTAGGAGAT
CCGAACCAGATAAGTGAAATCTAGTTCCAAACTATTTTGTCATTTTTAATTTTCGTATTAGCTTACGACG
CTACACCCAGTTCCCATCTATTTTGTCACTCTTCCCTAAATAATCCTTAAAAACTCCATTTCCACCCCTC
CCAGTTCCCAACTATTTTGTCCGCCCACAGCGGGGCATTTTTCTTCCTGTTATGTTTTTAATCAAACATC
CTGCCAACTCCATGTGACAAACCGTCATCTTCGGCTACTTTTTCTCTGTCACAGAATGAAAATTTTTCTG
TCATCTCTTCGTTATTAATGTTTGTAATTGACTGAATATCAACGCTTATTTGCAGCCTGAATGGCGAATG
G
