Features (pLannotate 1.2.2; 18 found; start..end, strand, type, name):
      2..457     +  rep_origin     f1 ori (sequence partly withheld): f1 bacteriophage origin of replication; arrow indicates direction of (+) strand synthesis
    484..588     +  promoter       AmpR promoter: bla
    589..1449    +  CDS            AmpR: β-lactamase; bla; confers resistance to ampicillin, carbenicillin, and related antibiotics
   1620..2208    +  rep_origin     ori: high-copy-number ColE1/pMB1/pBR322/pUC origin of replication
   2394..2443    -  misc_feature   bom (fragment): basis of mobility region from pBR322
   2511..2735    -  mobile_element Tn7R: mini-Tn7 element (right end of the Tn7 transposon) Tn7
   2802..3335    -  CDS            GmR: gentamycin acetyltransferase; aacC1; confers resistance to gentamycin
   3524..3552    -  promoter       Pc promoter: intI1 (promoter lies within the coding sequence); class 1 integron promoter
   3530..3877    -  CDS            YPR2_ECOLX (fragment): Protein predicted: Swiss-Prot protein existence level 4. From Escherichia coli.
   3904..3995    +  promoter       polyhedrin promoter: polh from Autographa californica; promoter for the baculovirus polyhedrin gene
   4056..4073    +  CDS            7xHis (fragment): 6xHis affinity tag
   4092..4745    +  CDS            GST26_SCHJA: Experimental evidence at protein level: Swiss-Prot protein existence level 1. GST isoenzymes appear to play a central role in the parasite detoxification system. Other functions are also suspected including a role in increasing the solubility of haematin in the parasite gut. From Schistosoma japonicum (Blood fluke).
   4814..4845    -  misc_feature   MCS (fragment): pBluescript multiple cloning site
   4907..5209    +  CDS            ccdB: CcdB, a bacterial toxin that poisons DNA gyrase; ccdB; Plasmids containing the ccdB gene cannot be propagated in standard E. coli strains.
   5264..5347    +  CDS            large T antigen (fragment): large T antigen from SV40 (simian virus 40)
   5370..5504    +  polyA_signal   SV40 poly(A) signal: SV40 polyadenylation signal
   5533..5698    -  mobile_element Tn7L: mini-Tn7 element (left end of the Tn7 transposon) Tn7
   5861..5877    +  CDS            lacZα (fragment): LacZα fragment of β-galactosidase; lacZ fragment
>Addgene plasmid #44004 | pCoofy28 | analyzer sequence | sequence record 59505
G
[124 nt withheld, positions 2-125]
C
[91 nt withheld, positions 127-217]
A
[49 nt withheld, positions 219-267]
CCTTTGACGTTGGAGTCCACGTTCTTT
[37 nt withheld, positions 295-331]
ACCCTATCTCGGTCTATTCTTTTGATTTATAAGGGATTTTGCCGATTTCGGCCTATTGGTTAAAAAATGA
GCTGATTTAACAAAAATTTAACGCGAATTTTAACAAAATATTAACGTTTACAATTTCAGGTGGCACTTTT
CGGGGAAATGTGCGCGGAACCCCTATTTGTTTATTTTTCTAAATACATTCAAATATGTATCCGCTCATGA
GACAATAACCCTGATAAATGCTTCAATAATATTGAAAAAGGAAGAGTATGAGTATTCAACATTTCCGTGT
CGCCCTTATTCCCTTTTTTGCGGCATTTTGCCTTCCTGTTTTTGCTCACCCAGAAACGCTGGTGAAAGTA
AAAGATGCTGAAGATCAGTTGGGTGCACGAGTGGGTTACATCGAACTGGATCTCAACAGCGGTAAGATCC
TTGAGAGTTTTCGCCCCGAAGAACGTTTTCCAATGATGAGCACTTTTAAAGTTCTGCTATGTGGCGCGGT
ATTATCCCGTATTGACGCCGGGCAAGAGCAACTCGGTCGCCGCATACACTATTCTCAGAATGACTTGGTT
GAGTACTCACCAGTCACAGAAAAGCATCTTACGGATGGCATGACAGTAAGAGAATTATGCAGTGCTGCCA
TAACCATGAGTGATAACACTGCGGCCAACTTACTTCTGACAACGATCGGAGGACCGAAGGAGCTAACCGC
TTTTTTGCACAACATGGGGGATCATGTAACTCGCCTTGATCGTTGGGAACCGGAGCTGAATGAAGCCATA
CCAAACGACGAGCGTGACACCACGATGCCTGTAGCAATGGCAACAACGTTGCGCAAACTATTAACTGGCG
AACTACTTACTCTAGCTTCCCGGCAACAATTAATAGACTGGATGGAGGCGGATAAAGTTGCAGGACCACT
TCTGCGCTCGGCCCTTCCGGCTGGCTGGTTTATTGCTGATAAATCTGGAGCCGGTGAGCGTGGGTCTCGC
GGTATCATTGCAGCACTGGGGCCAGATGGTAAGCCCTCCCGTATCGTAGTTATCTACACGACGGGGAGTC
AGGCAACTATGGATGAACGAAATAGACAGATCGCTGAGATAGGTGCCTCACTGATTAAGCATTGGTAACT
GTCAGACCAAGTTTACTCATATATACTTTAGATTGATTTAAAACTTCATTTTTAATTTAAAAGGATCTAG
GTGAAGATCCTTTTTGATAATCTCATGACCAAAATCCCTTAACGTGAGTTTTCGTTCCACTGAGCGTCAG
ACCCCGTAGAAAAGATCAAAGGATCTTCTTGAGATCCTTTTTTTCTGCGCGTAATCTGCTGCTTGCAAAC
AAAAAAACCACCGCTACCAGCGGTGGTTTGTTTGCCGGATCAAGAGCTACCAACTCTTTTTCCGAAGGTA
ACTGGCTTCAGCAGAGCGCAGATACCAAATACTGTCCTTCTAGTGTAGCCGTAGTTAGGCCACCACTTCA
AGAACTCTGTAGCACCGCCTACATACCTCGCTCTGCTAATCCTGTTACCAGTGGCTGCTGCCAGTGGCGA
TAAGTCGTGTCTTACCGGGTTGGACTCAAGACGATAGTTACCGGATAAGGCGCAGCGGTCGGGCTGAACG
GGGGGTTCGTGCACACAGCCCAGCTTGGAGCGAACGACCTACACCGAACTGAGATACCTACAGCGTGAGC
ATTGAGAAAGCGCCACGCTTCCCGAAGGGAGAAAGGCGGACAGGTATCCGGTAAGCGGCAGGGTCGGAAC
AGGAGAGCGCACGAGGGAGCTTCCAGGGGGAAACGCCTGGTATCTTTATAGTCCTGTCGGGTTTCGCCAC
CTCTGACTTGAGCGTCGATTTTTGTGATGCTCGTCAGGGGGGCGGAGCCTATGGAAAAACGCCAGCAACG
CGGCCTTTTTACGGTTCCTGGCCTTTTGCTGGCCTTTTGCTCACATGTTCTTTCCTGCGTTATCCCCTGA
TTCTGTGGATAACCGTATTACCGCCTTTGAGTGAGCTGATACCGCTCGCCGCAGCCGAACGACCGAGCGC
AGCGAGTCAGTGAGCGAGGAAGCGGAAGAGCGCCTGATGCGGTATTTTCTCCTTACGCATCTGTGCGGTA
TTTCACACCGCAGACCAGCCGCGTAACCTGGCAAAATCGGTTACGGTTGAGTAATAAATGGATGCCCTGC
GTAAGCGGGTGTGGGCGGACAATAAAGTCTTAAACTGAACAAAATAGATCTAAACTATGACAATAAAGTC
TTAAACTAGACAGAATAGTTGTAAACTGAAATCAGTCCAGTTATGCTGTGAAAAAGCATACTGGACTTTT
GTTATGGCTAAAGCAAACTCTTCATTTTCTGAAGTGCAAATTGCCCGTCGTATTAAAGAGGGGCGTGGCC
AAGGGCATGGTAAAGACTATATTCGCGGCGTTGTGACAATTTACCGAACAACTCCGCGGCCGGGAAGCCG
ATCTCGGCTTGAACGAATTGTTAGGTGGCGGTACTTGGGTCGATATCAAAGTGCATCACTTCTTCCCGTA
TGCCCAACTTTGTATAGAGAGCCACTGCGGGATCGTCACCGTAATCTGCTTGCACGTAGATCACATAAGC
ACCAAGCGCGTTGGCCTCATGCTTGAGGAGATTGATGAGCGCGGTGGCAATGCCCTGCCTCCGGTGCTCG
CCGGAGACTGCGAGATCATAGATATAGATCTCACTACGCGGCTGCTCAAACCTGGGCAGAACGTAAGCCG
CGAGAGCGCCAACAACCGCTTCTTGGTCGAAGGCAGCAAGCGCGATGAATGTCTTACTACGGAGCAAGTT
CCCGAGGTAATCGGAGTCCGGCTGATGTTGGGAGTAGGTGGCTACGTCTCCGAACTCACGACCGAAAAGA
TCAAGAGCAGCCCGCATGGATTTGACTTGGTCAGGGCCGAGCCTACATGTGCGAATGATGCCCATACTTG
AGCCACCTAACTTTGTTTTAGGGCGACTGCCCTGCTGCGTAACATCGTTGCTGCTGCGTAACATCGTTGC
TGCTCCATAACATCAAACATCGACCCACGGCGTAACGCGCTTGCTGCTTGGATGCCCGAGGCATAGACTG
TACAAAAAAACAGTCATAACAAGCCATGAAAACCGCCACTGCGCCGTTACCACCGCTGCGTTCGGTCAAG
GTTCTGGACCAGTTGCGTGAGCGCATACGCTACTTGCATTACAGTTTACGAACCGAACAGGCTTATGTCA
ACTGGGTTCGTGCCTTCATCCGTTTCCACGGTGTGCGTCACCCGGCAACCTTGGGCAGCAGCGAAGTCGA
GGCATTTCTGTCCTGGCTGGCGAACGAGCGCAAGGTTTCGGTCTCCACGCATCGTCAGGCATTGGCGGCC
TTGCTGTTCTTCTACGGCAAGGTGCTGTGCACGGATCTGCCCTGGCTTCAGGAGATCGGAAGACCTCGGC
CGTCGCGGCGCTTGCCGGTGGTGCTGACCCCGGATGAAGTGGTTCGCATCCTCGGTTTTCTGGAAGGCGA
GCATCGTTTGTTCGCCCAGGACTCTAGCTATAGTTCTAGTGGTTGGCTACGTATACTCCGGAATATTAAT
AGATCATGGAGATAATTAAAATGATAACCATCTCGCAAATAAATAAGTATTTTACTGTTTTCGTAACAGT
TTTGTAATAAAAAAACCTATAAATATTCCGGATTATTCATACCGTCCCACCATCGGGCGCGGATCTCGGT
CCGAAACCATGAAACATCACCATCACCATCACAACACTAGTAGCAATTCCATGTCCCCTATACTAGGTTA
TTGGAAAATTAAGGGCCTTGTGCAACCCACTCGACTTCTTTTGGAATATCTTGAAGAAAAATATGAAGAG
CATTTGTATGAGCGCGATGAAGGTGATAAATGGCGAAACAAAAAGTTTGAATTGGGTTTGGAGTTTCCCA
ATCTTCCTTATTATATTGATGGTGATGTTAAATTAACACAGTCTATGGCCATCATACGTTATATAGCTGA
CAAGCACAACATGTTGGGTGGTTGTCCAAAAGAGCGTGCAGAGATTTCAATGCTTGAAGGAGCGGTTTTG
GATATTAGATACGGTGTTTCGAGAATTGCATATAGTAAAGACTTTGAAACTCTCAAAGTTGATTTTCTTA
GCAAGCTACCTGAAATGCTGAAAATGTTCGAAGATCGTTTATGTCATAAAACATATTTAAATGGTGATCA
TGTAACCCATCCTGACTTCATGTTGTATGACGCTCTTGATGTTGTTTTATACATGGACCCAATGTGCCTG
GATGCGTTCCCAAAATTAGTTTGTTTTAAAAAACGTATTGAAGCTATCCCACAAATTGATAAGTACTTGA
AATCCAGCAAGTATATAGCATGGCCTTTGCAGGGCTGGCAAGCCACGTTTGGTGGTGGCGACCATCCTCC
AAAATCGGATCTGGAAGTTCTGTTCCAGGGGCCCATGGACTAATGAGGTACCGGATCCGAATTCGAGCTC
CGTCGACAAGCTTGATATCGAATTCCTGCAGCCCAAACTGCAGTTGACAACATAAAAACTTTGTGTTATA
CTTGTAACGTAAGGAGGTAATGATTCAGTTTAAGGTTTACACCTATAAAAGAGAGAGCCGTTATCGTCTG
TTTGTGGATGTACAGAGTGATATTATTGACACGCCCGGGCGACGGATGGTGATCCCCCTGGCCAGTGCAC
GTCTGCTGTCAGATAAAGTCTCCCGTGAACTTTACCCGGTGGTGCATATCGGGGATGAAAGCTGGCGCAT
GATGACCACCGATATGGCCAGTGTGCCGGTCTCCGTTATCGGGGAAGAAGTGGCTGATCTCAGCCACCGC
GAAAATGACATCAAAAACGCCATTAACCTGATGTTCTGGGGAATATAAGCTTGCGGCCGCACTCGAGGCA
TGCGGTACCAAGCTTGTCGAGAAGTACTAGAGGATCATAATCAGCCATACCACATTTGTAGAGGTTTTAC
TTGCTTTAAAAAACCTCCCACACCTCCCCCTGAACCTGAAACATAAAATGAATGCAATTGTTGTTGTTAA
CTTGTTTATTGCAGCTTATAATGGTTACAAATAAAGCAATAGCATCACAAATTTCACAAATAAAGCATTT
TTTTCACTGCATTCTAGTTGTGGTTTGTCCAAACTCATCAATGTATCTTATCATGTCTGGATCTGATCAC
TGCTTGAGCCTAGGAGATCCGAACCAGATAAGTGAAATCTAGTTCCAAACTATTTTGTCATTTTTAATTT
TCGTATTAGCTTACGACGCTACACCCAGTTCCCATCTATTTTGTCACTCTTCCCTAAATAATCCTTAAAA
ACTCCATTTCCACCCCTCCCAGTTCCCAACTATTTTGTCCGCCCACAGCGGGGCATTTTTCTTCCTGTTA
TGTTTTTAATCAAACATCCTGCCAACTCCATGTGACAAACCGTCATCTTCGGCTACTTTTTCTCTGTCAC
AGAATGAAAATTTTTCTGTCATCTCTTCGTTATTAATGTTTGTAATTGACTGAATATCAACGCTTATTTG
CAGCCTGAATGGCGAATGG
