>Addgene plasmid #44004 | pCoofy28 | addgene partial sequence | sequence record 62887 | ccdb-rev 5'-ATATGCACCACCGGGTAAAG-3'
GTGCACTGGCCAGGGGGATCACCATCCGTCGCCCGGGCGTGTCAATAATATCACTCTGTACATCCACAAA
CAGACGATAACGGCTCTCTCTTTTATAGGTGTAAACCTTAAACTGAATCATTACCTCCTTACGTTACAAG
TATAACACAAAGTTTTTATGTTGTCAACTGCAGTTTGGGCTGCAGGAATTCGATATCAAGCTTGTCGACG
GAGCTCGAATTCGGATCCGGTACCTCATTAGTCCATGGGCCCCTGGAACAGAACTTCCAGATCCGATTTT
GGAGGATGGTCGCCACCACCAAACGTGGCTTGCCAGCCCTGCAAAGGCCATGCTATATACTTGCTGGATT
TCAAGTACTTATCAATTTGTGGGATAGCTTCAATACGTTTTTTAAAACAAACTAATTTTGGGAACGCATC
CAGGCACATTGGGTCCATGTATAAAACAACATCAAGAGCGTCATACAACATGAAGTCAGGATGGGTTACA
TGATCACCATTTAAATATGTTTTATGACATAAACGATCTTCGAACATTTTCAGCATTTCAGGTAGCTTGC
TAAGAAAATCAACTTTGAGAGTTTCAAAGTCTTTACTATATGCAATTCTCGAAACACCGTATCTAATATC
CAAAACCGCTCCTTCAAGCATTGAAATCTCTGCACGCTCTTTTGGACAACCACCCAACATGTTGTGCTTG
TCAGCTATATAACGTATGATGGCCATAGACTGTGTTAATTTAACATCACCATCAATATAATAAGGAAGAT
TGGGAAACTCCAAACCCAATTCAAACTTTTTGTTTCGCCATTTATCACCTTCATCGCGCTCATACAAATG
CTCTTCA
