>Addgene plasmid #44004 | pCoofy28 | addgene partial sequence | sequence record 63526 | polyhedrin-forward
GTTTTGTAATAAAAAAACCTATAAATATTCCGGATTATTCATACCGTCCCACCATCGGGCGCGGATCTCG
GTCCGAAACCATGAAACATCACCATCACCATCACAACACTAGTAGCAATTCCATGTCCCCTATACTAGGT
TATTGGAAAATTAAGGGCCTTGTGCAACCCACTCGACTTCTTTTGGAATATCTTGAAGAAAAATATGAAG
AGCATTTGTATGAGCGCGATGAAGGTGATAAATGGCGAAACAAAAAGTTTGAATTGGGTTTGGAGTTTCC
CAATCTTCCTTATTATATTGATGGTGATGTTAAATTAACACAGTCTATGGCCATCATACGTTATATAGCT
GACAAGCACAACATGTTGGGTGGTTGTCCAAAAGAGCGTGCAGAGATTTCAATGCTTGAAGGAGCGGTTT
TGGATATTAGATACGGTGTTTCGAGAATTGCATATAGTAAAGACTTTGAAACTCTCAAAGTTGATTTTCT
TAGCAAGCTACCTGAAATGCTGAAAATGTTCGAAGATCGTTTATGTCATAAAACATATTTAAATGGTGAT
CATGTAACCCATCCTGACTTCATGTTGTATGACGCTCTTGATGTTGTTTTATACATGGACCCAATGTGCC
TGGATGCGTTCCCAAAATTAGTTTGTTTTAAAAAACGTATTGAAGCTATCCCACAAATTGATAAGTACTT
GAAATCCAGCAAGTATATAGCATGGCCTTTGCAGGGCTGGCAAGCCACGTTTGGTGGTGGCGACCATCCT
CCAAAATCGGATCTGGAAGTTCTGTTCCAGGGGCCCATGGACTAATGAGGTACCGGATCCGAATTCGAGC
TCCGTCGACAAGCTTGATATCGAATTCCTGCAGCCCAAACTGCAGTTGACAACATAAAAACTTTGTGTTA
TACTTGTAACGTAAGGAGGTAATGATTCAGTTTAAGG
